Addgene plasmid #246730: mCerulean-DNAJC5
Purpose: Mammalian expression of human DNAJC5 wildtype with a mCerulean tag on its N-terminus
Depositing lab: Yihong Ye. Depositing organization: National Institute of Diabetes & Digestive & Kidney Diseases (NIDDK). Publication: CHIP protects lysosomes from CLN4 mutant-induced membrane damage. Lee J, Chin N, Zou J, Mazli WNAB, Jarnik M, Saidi L, Xu Y, Jeong E, Suh J, Replogle J, Ward ME, Bonifacino JS, Zheng W, Hao L, Ye Y. Nat Cell Biol. 2025 Aug 25. doi: 10.1038/s41556-025-01738-2. PubMed 40855364.
Backbone
  Vector backbone: mCerulean C1
  Vector type: Mammalian Expression
Growth in bacteria
  Bacterial resistance: Kanamycin, 50 μg/mL
  Growth temperature: 37°C
  Growth strain: DH5alpha
  Copy number: High Copy
Gene/Insert
  Gene/Insert name: DNAJC5 (DnaJ heat shock protein family) (alt name: CSP_ (Cysteine string protein _))
  Species: H. sapiens (human)
  Entrez Gene: DNAJC5 (a.k.a. CLN4, CLN4B, CSP, DNAJC5A, NCL, mir-941-2, mir-941-3, mir-941-4, mir-941-5)
  Promoter: CMV
  Tag / fusion protein: mCerulean (N terminal on insert)
  Cloning method: Restriction Enzyme; 5′ cloning site Unknown (unknown if destroyed)
Terms and licenses: Academic/Nonprofit Terms; Industry Terms: Not Available to Industry
Depositor comments: DNAJC5 insert sequence is from rat (R. rattus), but its translated amino acid sequence is identical to the human one (V112 has been replaced with F112 for this). Please visit https://doi.org/10.1101/2025.02.18.638932 for bioRxiv preprint.
How to cite: mCerulean-DNAJC5 was a gift from Yihong Ye (Addgene plasmid # 246730 ; http://n2t.net/addgene:246730 ; RRID:Addgene_246730)
