[The description below was written by a language model from this plasmid's Addgene catalogue record and pLannotate feature annotations shown in this document.]
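Description:
mCerulean-DNAJC5 is a mammalian expression plasmid of about 5.3 kb built on the mCerulean C1 backbone, a C1-type fluorescent protein fusion vector. It is maintained at high copy in E. coli through a ColE1/pUC-type origin and selected with kanamycin. The resistance gene is the Tn5 aminoglycoside phosphotransferase (NeoR/KanR), placed behind both a bacterial bla-type promoter and the SV40 enhancer/early promoter and terminated by the HSV TK polyadenylation signal. The same cassette can therefore confer kanamycin resistance in bacteria and G418 resistance in transfected mammalian cells. An f1 phage origin is also present. The short bGH poly(A), ble and SV40 large T antigen hits in the annotation are only fragments, most likely backbone remnants rather than functional elements.

The expression unit consists of the human CMV immediate early enhancer and promoter driving the cyan fluorescent protein mCerulean. This is followed by a short remnant of the multiple cloning site acting as a linker, the DNAJC5 coding sequence, and the SV40 polyadenylation signal. The product is DNAJC5 (cysteine string protein, also known as CLN4) carrying mCerulean at its N-terminus. According to the depositor, the nucleotide sequence of the insert derives from rat, with residue 112 changed from valine to phenylalanine so that the translated protein is identical to wild-type human DNAJC5. The restriction sites used for cloning are not recorded. The plasmid is intended for expressing fluorescently tagged wild-type DNAJC5 in mammalian cells. The associated publication concerns lysosomal membrane damage caused by CLN4 disease mutants.
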