Features (pLannotate 1.2.2; 15 found; start..end, strand, type, name):
    100..688     -  rep_origin     ori: high-copy-number ColE1/pMB1/pBR322/pUC origin of replication
    910..926     +  polyA_signal   bGH poly(A) signal (fragment): bovine growth hormone polyadenylation signal
   1017..1064    -  polyA_signal   HSV TK poly(A) signal: herpes simplex virus thymidine kinase polyadenylation signal (Cole and Stacy, 1985)
   1123..1275    -  CDS            ble (fragment): BLE_KLEPN - Experimental evidence at protein level: Swiss-Prot protein existence level 1. Binding protein with a strong affinity to the bleomycin family of antibiotics. Binds to CL990; an antimitotic-antibiotic compound. From Klebsiella pneumoniae.
   1296..2090    -  CDS            NeoR/KanR: aminoglycoside phosphotransferase from Tn5; aph(3')-II (or nptII); confers resistance to neomycin, kanamycin, and G418 (Geneticin®)
   2125..2482    -  promoter       SV40 promoter: SV40 enhancer and early promoter
   2484..2588    -  promoter       AmpR promoter: bla
   2615..3043    +  rep_origin     f1 ori (sequence partly withheld): f1 bacteriophage origin of replication; arrow indicates direction of (+) strand synthesis
   3077..3198    -  polyA_signal   SV40 poly(A) signal: SV40 polyadenylation signal
   3221..3305    -  CDS            large T antigen (fragment): large T antigen from SV40 (simian virus 40)
   3331..3921    -  CDS            DNAJC5: DNJC5_HUMAN - Also known as CLN4 From Homo sapiens (Human).
   3922..3951    -  misc_feature   MCS (fragment): multiple cloning site
   3952..4668    -  CDS            mCerulean: mCerulean is a basic (constitutively fluorescent) cyan fluorescent protein published in 2005, derived from Aequorea victoria. It is reported to be a very rapidly-maturing monomer.
   4713..4916    -  promoter       CMV promoter: human cytomegalovirus (CMV) immediate early promoter
   4917..5220    -  enhancer       CMV enhancer: human cytomegalovirus immediate early enhancer
>Addgene plasmid #246730 | mCerulean-DNAJC5 | addgene full sequence | sequence record 495963 | Addgene NGS Result
ACGGTTATCCACAGAATCAGGGGATAACGCAGGAAAGAACATGTGAGCAAAAGGCCAGCAAAAGGCCAGG
AACCGTAAAAAGGCCGCGTTGCTGGCGTTTTTCCATAGGCTCCGCCCCCCTGACGAGCATCACAAAAATC
GACGCTCAAGTCAGAGGTGGCGAAACCCGACAGGACTATAAAGATACCAGGCGTTTCCCCCTGGAAGCTC
CCTCGTGCGCTCTCCTGTTCCGACCCTGCCGCTTACCGGATACCTGTCCGCCTTTCTCCCTTCGGGAAGC
GTGGCGCTTTCTCATAGCTCACGCTGTAGGTATCTCAGTTCGGTGTAGGTCGTTCGCTCCAAGCTGGGCT
GTGTGCACGAACCCCCCGTTCAGCCCGACCGCTGCGCCTTATCCGGTAACTATCGTCTTGAGTCCAACCC
GGTAAGACACGACTTATCGCCACTGGCAGCAGCCACTGGTAACAGGATTAGCAGAGCGAGGTATGTAGGC
GGTGATACAGAGTTCTTGAAGTGGTGGCCTAACTACGGCTACACTAGAAGAACAGTATTTGGTATCTGCG
CTCTGCTGAAGCCAGTTACCTTCGGAAAAAGAGTTGGTAGCTCTTGATCCGGCAAACAAACCACCGCTGG
TAGCGGTGGTTTTTTTGTTTGCAAGCAGCAGATTACGCGCAGAAAAAAAGGATCTCAAGAAGATCCTTTG
ATCTTTTCTACGGGGTCTGACGCTCAGTGGAACGAAAACTCACGTTAAGGGATTTTGGTCATGAGATTAT
CAAAAAGGATCTTCACCTAGATCCTTTTAAATTAAAAATGAAGTTTTAAATCAATCTAAAGTATATATGA
GTAACCTGAGGCTATGGCAGGGCCTGCCGCCCCGACGTTGGCTGCGAGCCCTGGGCCTTCACCCGAACTT
GGGGGGTGGGGTGGGGAAAAGGAAGAAACGCGGGCGTATTGGCCCCAATGGGGTCTCGGTGGGGTATCGA
CAGAGTGCCAGCCCTGGGACCGAACCCCGCGTTTATGAACAAACGACCCAACACCGTGCGTTTTATTCTG
TCTTTTTATTGCCGTCATAGCGCGGGTTCCTTCCGGTATTGTCTCCTTCCGTGTTTCAGTTAGCCTCCCC
CTAGGGTGGGCGAAGAACTCCAGCATGAGATCCCCGCGCTGGAGGATCATCCAGCCGGCGTCCCGGAAAA
CGATTCCGAAGCCCAACCTTTCATAGAAGGCGGCGGTGGAATCGAAATCTCGTGATGGCAGGTTGGGCGT
CGCTTGGTCGGTCATTTCGAACCCCAGAGTCCCGCTCAGAAGAACTCGTCAAGAAGGCGATAGAAGGCGA
TGCGCTGCGAATCGGGAGCGGCGATACCGTAAAGCACGAGGAAGCGGTCAGCCCATTCGCCGCCAAGCTC
TTCAGCAATATCACGGGTAGCCAACGCTATGTCCTGATAGCGGTCCGCCACACCCAGCCGGCCACAGTCG
ATGAATCCAGAAAAGCGGCCATTTTCCACCATGATATTCGGCAAGCAGGCATCGCCATGGGTCACGACGA
GATCCTCGCCGTCGGGCATGCTCGCCTTGAGCCTGGCGAACAGTTCGGCTGGCGCGAGCCCCTGATGCTC
TTCGTCCAGATCATCCTGATCGACAAGACCGGCTTCCATCCGAGTACGTGCTCGCTCGATGCGATGTTTC
GCTTGGTGGTCGAATGGGCAGGTAGCCGGATCAAGCGTATGCAGCCGCCGCATTGCATCAGCCATGATGG
ATACTTTCTCGGCAGGAGCAAGGTGAGATGACAGGAGATCCTGCCCCGGCACTTCGCCCAATAGCAGCCA
GTCCCTTCCCGCTTCAGTGACAACGTCGAGCACAGCTGCGCAAGGAACGCCCGTCGTGGCCAGCCACGAT
AGCCGCGCTGCCTCGTCTTGCAGTTCATTCAGGGCACCGGACAGGTCGGTCTTGACAAAAAGAACCGGGC
GCCCCTGCGCTGACAGCCGGAACACGGCGGCATCAGAGCAGCCGATTGTCTGTTGTGCCCAGTCATAGCC
GAATAGCCTCTCCACCCAAGCGGCCGGAGAACCTGCGTGCAATCCATCTTGTTCAATCATGCGAAACGAT
CCTCATCCTGTCTCTTGATCGATCTTTGCAAAAGCCTAGGCCTCCAAAAAAGCCTCCTCACTACTTCTGG
AATAGCTCAGAGGCCGAGGCGGCCTCGGCCTCTGCATAAATAAAAAAAATTAGTCAGCCATGGGGCGGAG
AATGGGCGGAACTGGGCGGAGTTAGGGGCGGGATGGGCGGAGTTAGGGGCGGGACTATGGTTGCTGACTA
ATTGAGATGCATGCTTTGCATACTTCTGCCTGCTGGGGAGCCTGGGGACTTTCCACACCTGGTTGCTGAC
TAATTGAGATGCATGCTTTGCATACTTCTGCCTGCTGGGGAGCCTGGGGACTTTCCACACCCTAACTGAC
ACACATTCCACAGCTGGTTCTTTCCGCCTCAGGACTCTTCCTTTTTCAATATTATTGAAGCATTTATCAG
GGTTATTGTCTCATGAGCGGATACATATTTGAATGTATTTAGAAAAATAAACAAATAGGGGTTCCGCGCA
CATTTCCCCGAAAAGTGCCACCTG
[124 nt withheld, positions 2615-2738]
C
[91 nt withheld, positions 2740-2830]
A
[49 nt withheld, positions 2832-2880]
CCTTTGACGTTGGAGTCCACGTTCTTT
[37 nt withheld, positions 2908-2944]
ACCCTATCTCGGTCTATTCTTTTGATTTATAAGGGATTTTGCCGATTTCGGCCTATTGGTTAAAAAATGA
GCTGATTTAACAAAAATTTAACGCGAATTTTAACAAAATATTAACGCTTACAATTTACGCCTTAAGATAC
ATTGATGAGTTTGGACAAACCACAACTAGAATGCAGTGAAAAAAATGCTTTATTTGTGAAATTTGTGATG
CTATTGCTTTATTTGTAACCATTATAAGCTGCAATAAACAAGTTAACAACAACAATTGCATTCATTTTAT
GTTTCAGGTTCAGGGGGAGGTGTGGGAGGTTTTTTAAAGCAAGTAAAACCTCTACAAATGTGGTATGGCT
GATTATGATCAGTTATCTAGATCCGGTGGATCCTTAGTTGAACCCGTCGGTGTGATAGCTGGGGTGGGAG
TCAGCTGTCAGCTGGGTGGTCTCTGTGGCGGATGCTGGCTGTATGACGATCGGTGTGTCTGTAGCCTCCC
TCTCATCAGACTGCAGCTGTGCCTCCAAGTCTTCAGGGGATACGTAGAATTCTGTCTCTTCACCCTCAGG
TGCCTTGGGCTTGCACTTCCCACAGCAGCAGTTAAAGCAACAGCATAAACAGCAGCAGCAGTAGCAGCAG
GTGAGGAGGCCACAGAAGACGAACAGCGCCTTGGCCCACCAGCTGGAGAGTACGAAGTAGGTGTTGACAT
TCTCCTCCCCAAATTGCTCAGCCACATAGAGCCCCAGCGAGCCATACTTGTCATAAATGTTTCTTTTCGT
GGCGTCTGTCAGGATTGCGTGGGCGTTGTTAATCTCCTTAAACTTGTCTGCAGCCTCTGGGTTATCAGGG
TTCTTGTCAGGGTGATATTTCAGGGCCAGCTTCCGATAGGACTTTTTAATGTCATCTGAGGTTGCATTCT
TGTCCAGTCCAAGAACATGGTATAACGATTCCCCGGAAGTAGAGAGTGAGCGCTGCCTCTGGTCAGCCGA
AGCTTGAGCTCGAGATCTGAGTCCGGACTTGTACAGCTCGTCCATGCCGAGAGTGATCCCGGCGGCGGTC
ACGAACTCCAGCAGGACCATGTGATCGCGCTTCTCGTTGGGGTCTTTGCTCAGCTTGGACTGGGTGCTCA
GGTAGTGGTTGTCGGGCAGCAGCACGGGGCCGTCGCCGATGGGGGTGTTCTGCTGGTAGTGGTCGGCGAG
CTGCACGCTGCCGTCCTCGATGTTGTGGCGGATCTTGAAGTTGGCCTTGATGCCGTTCTTCTGCTTGTCG
GCGGTGATATAGACGTTGTCGCTGATGGCGTTGTACTCCAGCTTGTGCCCCAGGATGTTGCCGTCCTCCT
TGAAGTCGATGCCCTTCAGCTCGATGCGGTTCACCAGGGTGTCGCCCTCGAACTTCACCTCGGCGCGGGT
CTTGTAGTTGCCGTCGTCCTTGAAGAAGATGGTGCGCTCCTGGACGTAGCCTTCGGGCATGGCGGACTTG
AAGAAGTCGTGCTGCTTCATGTGGTCGGGGTAGCGGGCGAAGCACTGCACGCCCCAGGTCAGGGTGGTCA
CGAGGGTGGGCCAGGGCACGGGCAGCTTGCCGGTGGTGCAGATGAACTTCAGGGTCAGCTTGCCGTAGGT
GGCATCGCCCTCGCCCTCGCCGGACACGCTGAACTTGTGGCCGTTTACGTCGCCGTCCAGCTCGACCAGG
ATGGGCACCACCCCGGTGAACAGCTCCTCGCCCTTGCTCACCATGGTGGCGACCGGTAGCGCTAGCGGAT
CTGACGGTTCACTAAACCAGCTCTGCTTATATAGACCTCCCACCGTACACGCCTACCGCCCATTTGCGTC
AATGGGGCGGAGTTGTTACGACATTTTGGAAAGTCCCGTTGATTTTGGTGCCAAAACAAACTCCCATTGA
CGTCAATGGGGTGGAGACTTGGAAATCCCCGTGAGTCAAACCGCTATCCACGCCCATTGATGTACTGCCA
AAACCGCATCACCATGGTAATAGCGATGACTAATACGTAGATGTACTGCCAAGTAGGAAAGTCCCATAAG
GTCATGTACTGGGCATAATGCCAGGCGGGCCATTTACCGTCATTGACGTCAATAGGGGGCGTACTTGGCA
TATGATACACTTGATGTACTGCCAAGTGGGCAGTTTACCGTAAATACTCCACCCATTGACGTCAATGGAA
AGTCCCTATTGGCGTTACTATGGGAACATACGTCATTATTGACGTCAATGGGCGGGGGTCGTTGGGCGGT
CAGCCAGGCGGGCCATTTACCGTAAGTTATGTAACGCGGAACTCCATATATGGGCTATGAACTAATGACC
CCGTAATTGATTACTATTAATAACTAATGCATGGCGGTAAT
